>Addgene plasmid #215417 | NylB'-SCY_pET21b | addgene full sequence | sequence record 425803 | Addgene NGS Result
AACGCGAGAAGTACCGGCCAGCATCCGGCACGCTATCCGGGTGCGGCCGCAGGGGAACCCACACTGGATA
GCTGGCAAGAGCCACCCCATAACCGTTGGGCGTTCGCGCATCTTGGTGAAATGGTACCGTCAGCAGCAGT
GTCCCGACGGCCGGTTAACGCGCCTGGTCATGCGCTGGCACGCCTCGGAGCTATCGCAGCGCAGCTGCCT
GATCTGGAGCAGCGTCTTGAACAGACATATACAGATGCATTTTTGGTACTTCGCGGCACTGAAGTTGTAG
CAGAATATTATCGTGCGGGTTTTGCTCCGGACGACCGGCATCTTCTGATGAGTGTTTCTAAATCGTTGTG
CGGGACAGTCGTGGGAGCACTCGTCGACGAGGGCAGAATCGATCCTGCACAACCTGTCACTGAATACGTG
CCTGAATTAGCCGGATCGGTATATGATGGTCCTTCAGTGCTGCAGGTCCTGGACATGCAGATTTCGATAG
ACTACAACGAAGACTATGTTGACCCAGCGAGTGAGGTACAAACTCATGGACGCTCCGCTGGCTGGTCCAC
ACGACGGCACGGTGATCCCGCTGACACTTATGAATTTTTGACAACACTGCGCGGCGATGGTAGTACAGGT
GAATTTCAGTACTGTTCGGCGAATACCGACGTGCTTGCGTGGATCGTGGAACGCGTTACCGGGCTGAGAT
ATGTTGAAGCGCTTTCTACATACCTGTGGGCCAAATTAGACGCCGATCGTGATGCTACAATAACCGTTGA
CACAACAGGTTTCGGCTGCGCACATGGTGGTGTTTCGTGTACAGCCCGGGATCTGGCTCGCGTAGGCCGG
ATGATGCTGGATGGCGGTGTAGCCCCGGGTGGTCGAGTGGTTTCAGAAGATTGGGTTCGGCGAGTGTTAG
CAGGTGGAAGTCACGAAGCTATGACGGATAAAGGCTTTACGAACACCTTCCCTGATGGTTCTTATACACG
TCAGTGGTGGTGCACGGGTAACGAACGTGGCAATGTGAGTGGTATCGGAATCCATGGTCAGAACCTGTGG
CTCGATCCGCTGACCGATTCGGTTATTGTGAAACTGTCGTCGTGGCCGGACCCGTACACAGAACATTGGC
ATAGATTGCAAAACGGTATTCTGCTGGATGTATCACGCGCGTTAGACGCGGTGCTCGAGCACCACCACCA
CCACCACTGAGATCCGGCTGCTAACAAAGCCCGAAAGGAAGCTGAGTTGGCTGCTGCCACCGCTGAGCAA
TAACTAGCATAACCCCTTGGGGCCTCTAAACGGGTCTTGAGGGGTTTTTTGCTGAAAGGAGGAACTATAT
CCGGATTGGCGAATGGG
[124 nt withheld, positions 1348-1471]
C
[91 nt withheld, positions 1473-1563]
A
[49 nt withheld, positions 1565-1613]
CCTTTGACGTTGGAGTCCACGTTCTTT
[37 nt withheld, positions 1641-1677]
ACCCTATCTCGGTCTATTCTTTTGATTTATAAGGGATTTTGCCGATTTCGGCCTATTGGTTAAAAAATGA
GCTGATTTAACAAAAATTTAACGCGAATTTTAACAAAATATTAACGCTTACAATTTAGGTGGCACTTTTC
GGGGAAATGTGCGCGGAACCCCTATTTGTTTATTTTTCTAAATACATTCAAATATGTATCCGCTCATGAG
ACAATAACCCTGATAAATGCTTCAATAATATTGAAAAAGGAAGAGTATGAGTATTCAACATTTCCGTGTC
GCCCTTATTCCCTTTTTTGCGGCATTTTGCCTTCCTGTTTTTGCTCACCCAGAAACGCTGGTGAAAGTAA
AAGATGCTGAAGATCAGTTGGGTGCACGAGTGGGTTACATCGAACTGGATCTCAACAGCGGTAAGATCCT
TGAGAGTTTTCGCCCCGAAGAACGTTTTCCAATGATGAGCACTTTTAAAGTTCTGCTATGTGGCGCGGTA
TTATCCCGTATTGACGCCGGGCAAGAGCAACTCGGTCGCCGCATACACTATTCTCAGAATGACTTGGTTG
AGTACTCACCAGTCACAGAAAAGCATCTTACGGATGGCATGACAGTAAGAGAATTATGCAGTGCTGCCAT
AACCATGAGTGATAACACTGCGGCCAACTTACTTCTGACAACGATCGGAGGACCGAAGGAGCTAACCGCT
TTTTTGCACAACATGGGGGATCATGTAACTCGCCTTGATCGTTGGGAACCGGAGCTGAATGAAGCCATAC
CAAACGACGAGCGTGACACCACGATGCCTGCAGCAATGGCAACAACGTTGCGCAAACTATTAACTGGCGA
ACTACTTACTCTAGCTTCCCGGCAACAATTAATAGACTGGATGGAGGCGGATAAAGTTGCAGGACCACTT
CTGCGCTCGGCCCTTCCGGCTGGCTGGTTTATTGCTGATAAATCTGGAGCCGGTGAGCGTGGGTCTCGCG
GTATCATTGCAGCACTGGGGCCAGATGGTAAGCCCTCCCGTATCGTAGTTATCTACACGACGGGGAGTCA
GGCAACTATGGATGAACGAAATAGACAGATCGCTGAGATAGGTGCCTCACTGATTAAGCATTGGTAACTG
TCAGACCAAGTTTACTCATATATACTTTAGATTGATTTAAAACTTCATTTTTAATTTAAAAGGATCTAGG
TGAAGATCCTTTTTGATAATCTCATGACCAAAATCCCTTAACGTGAGTTTTCGTTCCACTGAGCGTCAGA
CCCCGTAGAAAAGATCAAAGGATCTTCTTGAGATCCTTTTTTTCTGCGCGTAATCTGCTGCTTGCAAACA
AAAAAACCACCGCTACCAGCGGTGGTTTGTTTGCCGGATCAAGAGCTACCAACTCTTTTTCCGAAGGTAA
CTGGCTTCAGCAGAGCGCAGATACCAAATACTGTCCTTCTAGTGTAGCCGTAGTTAGGCCACCACTTCAA
GAACTCTGTAGCACCGCCTACATACCTCGCTCTGCTAATCCTGTTACCAGTGGCTGCTGCCAGTGGCGAT
AAGTCGTGTCTTACCGGGTTGGACTCAAGACGATAGTTACCGGATAAGGCGCAGCGGTCGGGCTGAACGG
GGGGTTCGTGCACACAGCCCAGCTTGGAGCGAACGACCTACACCGAACTGAGATACCTACAGCGTGAGCT
ATGAGAAAGCGCCACGCTTCCCGAAGGGAGAAAGGCGGACAGGTATCCGGTAAGCGGCAGGGTCGGAACA
GGAGAGCGCACGAGGGAGCTTCCAGGGGGAAACGCCTGGTATCTTTATAGTCCTGTCGGGTTTCGCCACC
TCTGACTTGAGCGTCGATTTTTGTGATGCTCGTCAGGGGGGCGGAGCCTATGGAAAAACGCCAGCAACGC
GGCCTTTTTACGGTTCCTGGCCTTTTGCTGGCCTTTTGCTCACATGTTCTTTCCTGCGTTATCCCCTGAT
TCTGTGGATAACCGTATTACCGCCTTTGAGTGAGCTGATACCGCTCGCCGCAGCCGAACGACCGAGCGCA
GCGAGTCAGTGAGCGAGGAAGCGGAAGAGCGCCTGATGCGGTATTTTCTCCTTACGCATCTGTGCGGTAT
TTCACACCGCAATGGTGCACTCTCAGTACAATCTGCTCTGATGCCGCATAGTTAAGCCAGTATACACTCC
GCTATCGCTACGTGACTGGGTCATGGCTGCGCCCCGACACCCGCCAACACCCGCTGACGCGCCCTGACGG
GCTTGTCTGCTCCCGGCATCCGCTTACAGACAAGCTGTGACCGTCTCCGGGAGCTGCATGTGTCAGAGGT
TTTCACCGTCATCACCGAAACGCGCGAGGCAGCTGCGGTAAAGCTCATCAGCGTGGTCGTGAAGCGATTC
ACAGATGTCTGCCTGTTCATCCGCGTCCAGCTCGTTGAGTTTCTCCAGAAGCGTTAATGTCTGGCTTCTG
ATAAAGCGGGCCATGTTAAGGGCGGTTTTTTCCTGTTTGGTCACTGATGCCTCCGTGTAAGGGGGATTTC
TGTTCATGGGGGTAATGATACCGATGAAACGAGAGAGGATGCTCACGATACGGGTTACTGATGATGAACA
TGCCCGGTTACTGGAACGTTGTGAGGGTAAACAACTGGCGGTATGGATGCGGCGGGACCAGAGAAAAATC
ACTCAGGGTCAATGCCAGCGCTTCGTTAATACAGATGTAGGTGTTCCACAGGGTAGCCAGCAGCATCCTG
CGATGCAGATCCGGAACATAATGGTGCAGGGCGCTGACTTCCGCGTTTCCAGACTTTACGAAACACGGAA
ACCGAAGACCATTCATGTTGTTGCTCAGGTCGCAGACGTTTTGCAGCAGCAGTCGCTTCACGTTCGCTCG
CGTATCGGTGATTCATTCTGCTAACCAGTAAGGCAACCCCGCCAGCCTAGCCGGGTCCTCAACGACAGGA
GCACGATCATGCGCACCCGTGGGGCCGCCATGCCGGCGATAATGGCCTGCTTCTCGCCGAAACGTTTGGT
GGCGGGACCAGTGACGAAGGCTTGAGCGAGGGCGTGCAAGATTCCGAATACCGCAAGCGACAGGCCGATC
ATCGTCGCGCTCCAGCGAAAGCGGTCCTCGCCGAAAATGACCCAGAGCGCTGCCGGCACCTGTCCTACGA
GTTGCATGATAAAGAAGACAGTCATAAGTGCGGCGACGATAGTCATGCCCCGCGCCCACCGGAAGGAGCT
GACTGGGTTGAAGGCTCTCAAGGGCATCGGTCGAGATCCCGGTGCCTAATGAGTGAGCTAACTTACATTA
ATTGCGTTGCGCTCACTGCCCGCTTTCCAGTCGGGAAACCTGTCGTGCCAGCTGCATTAATGAATCGGCC
AACGCGCGGGGAGAGGCGGTTTGCGTATTGGGCGCCAGGGTGGTTTTTCTTTTCACCAGTGAGACGGGCA
ACAGCTGATTGCCCTTCACCGCCTGGCCCTGAGAGAGTTGCAGCAAGCGGTCCACGCTGGTTTGCCCCAG
CAGGCGAAAATCCTGTTTGATGGTGGTTAACGGCGGGATATAACATGAGCTGTCTTCGGTATCGTCGTAT
CCCACTACCGAGATATCCGCACCAACGCGCAGCCCGGACTCGGTAATGGCGCGCATTGCGCCCAGCGCCA
TCTGATCGTTGGCAACCAGCATCGCAGTGGGAACGATGCCCTCATTCAGCATTTGCATGGTTTGTTGAAA
ACCGGACATGGCACTCCAGTCGCCTTCCCGTTCCGCTATCGGCTGAATTTGATTGCGAGTGAGATATTTA
TGCCAGCCAGCCAGACGCAGACGCGCCGAGACAGAACTTAATGGGCCCGCTAACAGCGCGATTTGCTGGT
GACCCAATGCGACCAGATGCTCCACGCCCAGTCGCGTACCGTCTTCATGGGAGAAAATAATACTGTTGAT
GGGTGTCTGGTCAGAGACATCAAGAAATAACGCCGGAACATTAGTGCAGGCAGCTTCCACAGCAATGGCA
TCCTGGTCATCCAGCGGATAGTTAATGATCAGCCCACTGACGCGTTGCGCGAGAAGATTGTGCACCGCCG
CTTTACAGGCTTCGACGCCGCTTCGTTCTACCATCGACACCACCACGCTGGCACCCAGTTGATCGGCGCG
AGATTTAATCGCCGCGACAATTTGCGACGGCGCGTGCAGGGCCAGACTGGAGGTGGCAACGCCAATCAGC
AACGACTGTTTGCCCGCCAGTTGTTGTGCCACGCGGTTGGGAATGTAATTCAGCTCCGCCATCGCCGCTT
CCACTTTTTCCCGCGTTTTCGCAGAAACGTGGCTGGCCTGGTTCACCACGCGGGAAACGGTCTGATAAGA
GACACCGGCATACTCTGCGACATCGTATAACGTTACTGGTTTCACATTCACCACCCTGAATTGACTCTCT
TCCGGGCGCTATCATGCCATACCGCGAAAGGTTTTGCGCCATTCGATGGTGTCCGGGATCTCGACGCTCT
CCCTTATGCGACTCCTGCATTAGGAAGCAGCCCAGTAGTAGGTTGAGGCCGTTGAGCACCGCCGCCGCAA
GGAATGGTGCATGCAAGGAGATGGCGCCCAACAGTCCCCCGGCCACGGGGCCTGCCACCATACCCACGCC
GAAACAAGCGCTCATGAGCCCGAAGTGGCGAGCCCGATCTTCCCCATCGGTGATGTCGGCGATATAGGCG
CCAGCAACCGCACCTGTGGCGCCGGTGATGCCGGCCACGATGCGTCCGGCGTAGAGGATCGAGATCTCGA
TCCCGCGAAATTAATACGACTCACTATAGGGGAATTGTGAGCGGATAACAATTCCCCTCTAGAAATAATT
TTGTTTAACTTTAAGAAGGAGATATACATATG
Features (pLannotate 1.2.2; 19 found; start..end, strand, type, name):
   1180..1197    +  CDS            9xHis (fragment): 9xHis affinity tag
   1207..1256    +  CDS            SET1 (fragment): solubility-enhancement tag derived from T7 phage gene 10B
   1264..1311    +  terminator     T7 terminator: transcription terminator for bacteriophage T7 RNA polymerase
   1348..1776    +  rep_origin     f1 ori (sequence partly withheld): f1 bacteriophage origin of replication; arrow indicates direction of (+) strand synthesis
   1829..1933    +  promoter       AmpR promoter: bla
   1934..2794    +  CDS            AmpR: β-lactamase; bla; confers resistance to ampicillin, carbenicillin, and related antibiotics
   2965..3553    +  rep_origin     ori: high-copy-number ColE1/pMB1/pBR322/pUC origin of replication
   3739..3878    -  misc_feature   bom: basis of mobility region from pBR322
   3980..4171    -  CDS            rop: Rop protein, which maintains plasmids at low copy number; rop
   4188..4568    +  CDS            YPB1_ECOLX: Protein predicted: Swiss-Prot protein existence level 4. From Escherichia coli.
   4640..4931    -  CDS            TcR (fragment): tetracycline efflux protein; tet; confers resistance to tetracycline
   4946..4967    -  protein_bind   CAP binding site: CAP binding activates transcription in the presence of cAMP. E. coli catabolite activator protein
   4980..6062    -  CDS            lacI: lac repressor; lacI; The lac repressor binds to the lac operator to inhibit transcription in E. coli. This inhibition can be relieved by adding lactose or isopropyl-β-D-thiogalactopyranoside (IPTG).
   6063..6140    -  promoter       lacI promoter: lacI
   6148..6427    -  CDS            TcR (fragment): tetracycline efflux protein; tet; confers resistance to tetracycline
   6449..6467    +  promoter       T7 promoter: promoter for bacteriophage T7 RNA polymerase
   6468..6492    +  protein_bind   lac operator: The lac repressor binds to the lac operator to inhibit transcription in E. coli. This inhibition can be relieved by adding lactose or isopropyl-β-D-thiogalactopyranoside (IPTG). lac repressor encoded by lacI
   6507..6529    +  RBS            RBS: efficient ribosome binding site from bacteriophage T7 gene 10 (Olins and Rangwala, 1989)
   6537..1173    +  CDS            nylB' (across the origin): NYLB2_FLASK - Experimental evidence at protein level: Swiss-Prot protein existence level 1. From Flavobacterium sp. (strain K172).
