[The description below was written by a language model from this plasmid's Addgene catalogue record and pLannotate feature annotations shown in this document.]
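Description:
NylB'-SCY_pET21b is a bacterial expression plasmid built on the pET21b backbone for producing a triple-mutant nylon dimer hydrolase in E. coli. The insert is a synthesized, E. coli codon-optimized version of nylB' from Flavobacterium sp. (annotated against the strain K172 protein) carrying the substitutions R187S, F264C and D370Y. This variant derives from earlier directed-evolution work on 6-aminohexanoate-dimer hydrolase, an enzyme with a beta-lactamase fold that acts on nylon-6 by-products. In the 6,539 nt sequenced record, the coding region spans the numbering origin. It is followed a few bases downstream by a short histidine tag annotated as a fragment of a 9xHis tag, 18 nt long and so consistent with six histidines. This suggests a C-terminal His tag for affinity purification, although the record does not explicitly state that it is in frame.

Expression follows the standard pET arrangement. A T7 promoter with an adjacent lac operator and the T7 gene 10 ribosome binding site drives the gene, and a T7 terminator lies downstream. The plasmid-borne lacI gene, under its own promoter, supplies repressor, so transcription depends on a host providing T7 RNA polymerase and is induced with IPTG. The plasmid replicates from a ColE1/pMB1-type origin with the pBR322 bom and rop elements. The catalogue lists it as high copy, although rop normally moderates copy number. Selection is by ampicillin resistance through beta-lactamase, and an f1 origin allows single-stranded DNA production. The short SET1, tetracycline-resistance and CAP binding site annotations are probably backbone remnants or automated matches, not functional parts. The associated study screened and characterized enzymes for nylon-6 depolymerization, so the construct serves to produce this variant for such work.
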