Addgene plasmid #215417: NylB'-SCY_pET21b
Purpose: Expression construct for NylB'-SCY gene, codon optimized for expression in E. coli
Depositing lab: Gregg Beckham. Depositing organization: National Laboratory of the Rockies (NLR). Publication: Natural diversity screening, assay development, and characterization of nylon-6 enzymatic depolymerization. Bell EL, Rosetto G, Ingraham MA, Ramirez KJ, Lincoln C, Clarke RW, Gado JE, Lilly JL, Kucharzyk KH, Erickson E, Beckham GT. Nat Commun. 2024 Feb 9;15(1):1217. doi: 10.1038/s41467-024-45523-5. PubMed 38336849.
Backbone
  Vector backbone: pET21b
  Vector type: Bacterial Expression
Growth in bacteria
  Bacterial resistance: Ampicillin, 100 μg/mL
  Growth temperature: 37°C
  Growth strain: DH5alpha
  Copy number: High Copy
Gene/Insert
  Gene/Insert name: NylB'-SCY (alt name: Nylon dimer hydrolase from Flavobacterium sp.)
  Species: Flavobacterium sp.
  Mutation: R187S/F264C/D370Y
  Cloning method: Gene Synthesis
Resource information
  A portion of this plasmid was derived from a plasmid made by: Gene from nylon dimer hydrolase described in Ohki, T. et al. Two alternative modes for optimizing nylon-6 byproduct hydrolytic activity from a carboxylesterase with a beta-lactamase fold: X-ray crystallographic analysis of directly evolved 6-aminohexanoate-dimer hydrolase. Protein Sci. 18, 1662-1673 (2009).
Terms and licenses: Academic/Nonprofit Terms; Industry Terms: Not Available to Industry
How to cite: NylB'-SCY_pET21b was a gift from Gregg Beckham (Addgene plasmid # 215417 ; http://n2t.net/addgene:215417 ; RRID:Addgene_215417)
